Addgene plasmid #58164: mTurquoise-CAL-2-Lan-2
Purpose: (Empty Backbone) Localization: Cytosolic FRET, Excitation: , Emission
Depositing lab: Michael Davidson. Depositing organization: Florida State University, Tallahassee.
Backbone
  Vector backbone: Unknown
  Vector type: Mammalian Expression
  Selectable markers: Neomycin (select with G418)
  Tag / fusion protein: mTurquoise; CAL2-Lan2 (Lan2 = mNeonGreen)
Growth in bacteria
  Bacterial resistance: Kanamycin, 50 μg/mL
  Growth temperature: 37°C
  Growth strain: DH5alpha
  Copy number: High Copy
Gene/Insert
  Gene/Insert name: None
  Tag / fusion protein: mTurquoise; CAL2-Lan2 (Lan2 = mNeonGreen)
Terms and licenses: Academic/Nonprofit Terms; Industry Terms: Not Available to Industry
Depositor comments: FRET Indicator - Live and Fixed Cells. mNeonGreen (Lan2) was derived from the cephalochordate Branchiostoma lanceolatum (https://www.nature.com/articles/nmeth.2413)
How to cite: mTurquoise-CAL-2-Lan-2 was a gift from Michael Davidson (Addgene plasmid # 58164 ; http://n2t.net/addgene:58164 ; RRID:Addgene_58164)
