[The description below was written by a language model from this plasmid's Addgene catalogue record and pLannotate feature annotations shown in this document.]
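Description:
mTurquoise-CAL-2-Lan-2 is a 5.9 kb mammalian expression plasmid encoding a cytosolic, genetically encoded FRET indicator. The repository lists the backbone as unknown and catalogues the plasmid as an "empty backbone" with no named insert, but the feature table shows a complete open reading frame. It is propagated in E. coli at high copy from a ColE1/pUC-type origin and also carries an f1 origin. A single Tn5 NeoR/KanR gene sits behind tandem bacterial (bla) and SV40 early promoters and ends in the HSV TK polyadenylation signal. This gene gives kanamycin resistance in bacteria and G418 selection in transfected mammalian cells. The short RSF ori, ble, bGH poly(A) and SV40 large T antigen matches are annotated only as fragments and are probably not functional parts.

The payload is driven by the human CMV immediate-early enhancer and promoter and terminated by the SV40 poly(A) signal. In order, it encodes the cyan donor mTurquoise, a calmodulin-like segment (best match to a sea urchin calmodulin, partial), a short fragment matching myosin light chain kinase 2, and the yellow-green acceptor mNeonGreen. The record calls mNeonGreen Lan2 and notes that it derives from the cephalochordate Branchiostoma lanceolatum. A calmodulin module paired with a kinase-derived peptide between two fluorescent proteins resembles cameleon-type calcium sensors, in which calcium-dependent binding of calmodulin to the peptide changes donor-acceptor energy transfer. However, the record does not name the analyte, and excitation and emission values are blank. The depositor describes it simply as a FRET indicator for live and fixed cells.
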