Features (pLannotate 1.2.2; 17 found; start..end, strand, type, name):
     48..107     +  rep_origin     RSF ori (fragment): Plasmids containing the RSF 1030 origin of replication can be propagated in E. coli cells that contain additional plasmids with compatible origins.
    175..478     +  enhancer       CMV enhancer: human cytomegalovirus immediate early enhancer
    479..682     +  promoter       CMV promoter: human cytomegalovirus (CMV) immediate early promoter
    727..1443    +  CDS            mTurquoise: mTurquoise is a basic (constitutively fluorescent) cyan fluorescent protein published in 2010, derived from Aequorea victoria. It has low acid sensitivity.
   1450..1806    +  CDS            CALMA_ARBPU (fragment): Experimental evidence at protein level: Swiss-Prot protein existence level 1. Calmodulin mediates the control of a large number of enzymes, ion channels and other proteins by Ca(2+). Among the enzymes to be stimulated by the calmodulin-Ca(2+) complex are a number of protein kinases and phosphatases. From Arbacia punctulata (Punctuate sea urchin).
   1903..1980    +  CDS            MYLK2 (fragment): MYLK2_HUMAN - Experimental evidence at protein level: Swiss-Prot protein existence level 1. Implicated in the level of global muscle contraction and cardiac function. Phosphorylates a specific serine in the N-terminus of a myosin light chain. From Homo sapiens (Human).
   1987..2694    +  CDS            mNeonGreen: bright monomeric yellow-green fluorescent protein derived from LanYFP (Shaner et al., 2013)
   2717..2801    +  CDS            large T antigen (fragment): large T antigen from SV40 (simian virus 40)
   2824..2945    +  polyA_signal   SV40 poly(A) signal: SV40 polyadenylation signal
   2979..3407    -  rep_origin     f1 ori (sequence partly withheld): f1 bacteriophage origin of replication; arrow indicates direction of (+) strand synthesis
   3434..3538    +  promoter       AmpR promoter: bla
   3540..3897    +  promoter       SV40 promoter: SV40 enhancer and early promoter
   3932..4726    +  CDS            NeoR/KanR: aminoglycoside phosphotransferase from Tn5; aph(3')-II (or nptII); confers resistance to neomycin, kanamycin, and G418 (Geneticin®)
   4747..4899    +  CDS            ble (fragment): BLE_KLEPN - Experimental evidence at protein level: Swiss-Prot protein existence level 1. Binding protein with a strong affinity to the bleomycin family of antibiotics. Binds to CL990; an antimitotic-antibiotic compound. From Klebsiella pneumoniae.
   4958..5005    +  polyA_signal   HSV TK poly(A) signal: herpes simplex virus thymidine kinase polyadenylation signal (Cole and Stacy, 1985)
   5096..5112    -  polyA_signal   bGH poly(A) signal (fragment): bovine growth hormone polyadenylation signal
   5334..5922    +  rep_origin     ori: high-copy-number ColE1/pMB1/pBR322/pUC origin of replication
>Addgene plasmid #58164 | mTurquoise-CAL-2-Lan-2 | addgene full sequence | sequence record 238813 | Addgene NGS Result
AACGCCAGCAACGCGGCCTTTTTACGGTTCCTGGCCTTTTGCTGGCCTTTTGCTCACATGTTCTTTCCTG
CGTTATCCCCTGATTCTGTGGATAACCGTATTACCGCCATGCATTAGTTATTAATAGTAATCAATTACGG
GGTCATTAGTTCATAGCCCATATATGGAGTTCCGCGTTACATAACTTACGGTAAATGGCCCGCCTGGCTG
ACCGCCCAACGACCCCCGCCCATTGACGTCAATAATGACGTATGTTCCCATAGTAACGCCAATAGGGACT
TTCCATTGACGTCAATGGGTGGAGTATTTACGGTAAACTGCCCACTTGGCAGTACATCAAGTGTATCATA
TGCCAAGTACGCCCCCTATTGACGTCAATGACGGTAAATGGCCCGCCTGGCATTATGCCCAGTACATGAC
CTTATGGGACTTTCCTACTTGGCAGTACATCTACGTATTAGTCATCGCTATTACCATGGTGATGCGGTTT
TGGCAGTACATCAATGGGCGTGGATAGCGGTTTGACTCACGGGGATTTCCAAGTCTCCACCCCATTGACG
TCAATGGGAGTTTGTTTTGGCACCAAAATCAACGGGACTTTCCAAAATGTCGTAACAACTCCGCCCCATT
GACGCAAATGGGCGGTAGGCGTGTACGGTGGGAGGTCTATATAAGCAGAGCTGGTTTAGTGAACCGTCAG
ATCCGCTAGCGCTACCGGTCGCCACCATGGTGAGCAAGGGCGAGGAGCTGTTCACCGGGGTGGTGCCCAT
CCTGGTCGAGCTGGACGGCGACGTAAACGGCCACAAGTTCAGCGTGTCCGGCGAGGGCGAGGGCGATGCC
ACCTACGGCAAGCTGACCCTGAAGTTCATCTGCACCACCGGCAAGCTGCCCGTGCCCTGGCCCACCCTCG
TGACCACCCTGTCCTGGGGCGTGCAGTGCTTCGCCCGCTACCCCGACCACATGAAGCAGCACGACTTCTT
CAAGTCCGCCATGCCCGAAGGCTACGTCCAGGAGCGCACCATCTTCTTCAAGGACGACGGCAACTACAAG
ACCCGCGCCGAGGTGAAGTTCGAGGGCGACACCCTGGTGAACCGCATCGAGCTGAAGGGCATCGACTTCA
AGGAGGACGGCAACATCCTGGGGCACAAGCTGGAGTACAACTACATCAGCGACAACGTCTATATCACCGC
CGACAAGCAGAAGAACGGCATCAAGGCCAACTTCAAGATCCGCCACAACATCGAGGACGGCGGCGTGCAG
CTCGCCGACCACTACCAGCAGAACACCCCCATCGGCGACGGCCCCGTGCTGCTGCCCGACAACCACTACC
TGAGCACCCAGTCCAAGCTGAGCAAAGACCCCAACGAGAAGCGCGATCACATGGTCCTGCTGGAGTTCGT
GACCGCCGCCGGGATCACTCTCGGCATGGACGAGCTGTACAAGTCCGGAATGCATGACCAACTGACAGAA
GAGCAGATTGCAGAGTTCAAAGAAGCCTTCTCATTATTCGACAAGGATGGGGACGGCACCATCACCACAA
AGGAACTTGGCACCGTTATGAGGTCGCTTGGACAAAACCCAACGGAAGCAGAATTGCAGGATATGATCAA
TGAAGTCGATGCTGATGGCAATGGAACGATTTACTTTCCTGAATTTCTTACTATGATGGCTAGAAAAATG
AAGGACACAGACAGCGAAGAGGAAATCCGAGAAGCATTCCGTGTTTTTGACAAGGATGGGAACGGCTACA
TCAGCGCTGCTCAGTTACGTCACGTCATGACAAACCTCGGGGAGAAGTTAACAGATGAAGAAGTTGATGA
AATGATAAGGGAAGCAGATATCGATGGTGATGGCCAAGTAAACTATGAAGAGTTTGTACAAATGATGACA
GCAAAGGGGGGGAAGAGGCGCTGGAAGAAAAACTTCATTGCCGTCAGCGCTGCCAACCGGTTCAAGAAGA
TCTCCAGCTCCGGGGCACTGGAATTCGTGAGCAAGGGCGAGGAGGATAACATGGCCTCTCTCCCAGCGAC
ACATGAGTTACACATCTTTGGCTCCATCAACGGTGTGGACTTTGACATGGTGGGTCAGGGCACCGGCAAT
CCAAATGATGGTTATGAGGAGTTAAACCTGAAGTCCACCAAGGGTGACCTCCAGTTCTCCCCCTGGATTC
TGGTCCCTCATATCGGGTATGGCTTCCATCAGTACCTGCCCTACCCTGACGGGATGTCGCCTTTCCAGGC
CGCCATGGTAGATGGCTCCGGCTACCAAGTCCATCGCACAATGCAGTTTGAAGATGGTGCCTCCCTTACT
GTTAACTACCGCTACACCTACGAGGGAAGCCACATCAAAGGAGAGGCCCAGGTGAAGGGGACTGGTTTCC
CTGCTGACGGTCCTGTGATGACCAACTCGCTGACCGCTGCGGACTGGTGCAGGTCGAAGAAGACTTACCC
CAACGACAAAACCATCATCAGTACCTTTAAGTGGAGTTACACCACTGGAAATGGCAAGCGCTACCGGAGC
ACTGCGCGGACCACCTACACCTTTGCCAAGCCAATGGCGGCTAACTATCTGAAGAACCAGCCGATGTACG
TGTTCCGTAAGACGGAGCTCAAGCACTCCAAGACCGAGCTCAACTTCAAGGAGTGGCAAAAGGCCTTTAC
CGATGTGATGGGCATGGACGAGCTGTACAAGTAAGGATCCACCGGATCTAGATAACTGATCATAATCAGC
CATACCACATTTGTAGAGGTTTTACTTGCTTTAAAAAACCTCCCACACCTCCCCCTGAACCTGAAACATA
AAATGAATGCAATTGTTGTTGTTAACTTGTTTATTGCAGCTTATAATGGTTACAAATAAAGCAATAGCAT
CACAAATTTCACAAATAAAGCATTTTTTTCACTGCATTCTAGTTGTGGTTTGTCCAAACTCATCAATGTA
TCTTAAGGCGTAAATTGTAAGCGTTAATATTTTGTTAAAATTCGCGTTAAATTTTTGTTAAATCAGCTCA
TTTTTTAACCAATAGGCCGAAATCGGCAAAATCCCTTATAAATCAAAAGAATAGACCGAGATAGGGT
[37 nt withheld, positions 3078-3114]
AAAGAACGTGGACTCCAACGTCAAAGG
[49 nt withheld, positions 3142-3190]
T
[91 nt withheld, positions 3192-3282]
G
[124 nt withheld, positions 3284-3407]
CAGGTGGCACTTTTCGGGGAAATGTGCGCGGAACCCCTATTTGTTTATTTTTCTAAATACATTCAAATAT
GTATCCGCTCATGAGACAATAACCCTGATAAATGCTTCAATAATATTGAAAAAGGAAGAGTCCTGAGGCG
GAAAGAACCAGCTGTGGAATGTGTGTCAGTTAGGGTGTGGAAAGTCCCCAGGCTCCCCAGCAGGCAGAAG
TATGCAAAGCATGCATCTCAATTAGTCAGCAACCAGGTGTGGAAAGTCCCCAGGCTCCCCAGCAGGCAGA
AGTATGCAAAGCATGCATCTCAATTAGTCAGCAACCATAGTCCCGCCCCTAACTCCGCCCATCCCGCCCC
TAACTCCGCCCAGTTCCGCCCATTCTCCGCCCCATGGCTGACTAATTTTTTTTATTTATGCAGAGGCCGA
GGCCGCCTCGGCCTCTGAGCTATTCCAGAAGTAGTGAGGAGGCTTTTTTGGAGGCCTAGGCTTTTGCAAA
GATCGATCAAGAGACAGGATGAGGATCGTTTCGCATGATTGAACAAGATGGATTGCACGCAGGTTCTCCG
GCCGCTTGGGTGGAGAGGCTATTCGGCTATGACTGGGCACAACAGACAATCGGCTGCTCTGATGCCGCCG
TGTTCCGGCTGTCAGCGCAGGGGCGCCCGGTTCTTTTTGTCAAGACCGACCTGTCCGGTGCCCTGAATGA
ACTGCAAGACGAGGCAGCGCGGCTATCGTGGCTGGCCACGACGGGCGTTCCTTGCGCAGCTGTGCTCGAC
GTTGTCACTGAAGCGGGAAGGGACTGGCTGCTATTGGGCGAAGTGCCGGGGCAGGATCTCCTGTCATCTC
ACCTTGCTCCTGCCGAGAAAGTATCCATCATGGCTGATGCAATGCGGCGGCTGCATACGCTTGATCCGGC
TACCTGCCCATTCGACCACCAAGCGAAACATCGCATCGAGCGAGCACGTACTCGGATGGAAGCCGGTCTT
GTCGATCAGGATGATCTGGACGAAGAGCATCAGGGGCTCGCGCCAGCCGAACTGTTCGCCAGGCTCAAGG
CGAGCATGCCCGACGGCGAGGATCTCGTCGTGACCCATGGCGATGCCTGCTTGCCGAATATCATGGTGGA
AAATGGCCGCTTTTCTGGATTCATCGACTGTGGCCGGCTGGGTGTGGCGGACCGCTATCAGGACATAGCG
TTGGCTACCCGTGATATTGCTGAAGAGCTTGGCGGCGAATGGGCTGACCGCTTCCTCGTGCTTTACGGTA
TCGCCGCTCCCGATTCGCAGCGCATCGCCTTCTATCGCCTTCTTGACGAGTTCTTCTGAGCGGGACTCTG
GGGTTCGAAATGACCGACCAAGCGACGCCCAACCTGCCATCACGAGATTTCGATTCCACCGCCGCCTTCT
ATGAAAGGTTGGGCTTCGGAATCGTTTTCCGGGACGCCGGCTGGATGATCCTCCAGCGCGGGGATCTCAT
GCTGGAGTTCTTCGCCCACCCTAGGGGGAGGCTAACTGAAACACGGAAGGAGACAATACCGGAAGGAACC
CGCGCTATGACGGCAATAAAAAGACAGAATAAAACGCACGGTGTTGGGTCGTTTGTTCATAAACGCGGGG
TTCGGTCCCAGGGCTGGCACTCTGTCGATACCCCACCGAGACCCCATTGGGGCCAATACGCCCGCGTTTC
TTCCTTTTCCCCACCCCACCCCCCAAGTTCGGGTGAAGGCCCAGGGCTCGCAGCCAACGTCGGGGCGGCA
GGCCCTGCCATAGCCTCAGGTTACTCATATATACTTTAGATTGATTTAAAACTTCATTTTTAATTTAAAA
GGATCTAGGTGAAGATCCTTTTTGATAATCTCATGACCAAAATCCCTTAACGTGAGTTTTCGTTCCACTG
AGCGTCAGACCCCGTAGAAAAGATCAAAGGATCTTCTTGAGATCCTTTTTTTCTGCGCGTAATCTGCTGC
TTGCAAACAAAAAAACCACCGCTACCAGCGGTGGTTTGTTTGCCGGATCAAGAGCTACCAACTCTTTTTC
CGAAGGTAACTGGCTTCAGCAGAGCGCAGATACCAAATACTGTTCTTCTAGTGTAGCCGTAGTTAGGCCA
CCACTTCAAGAACTCTGTAGCACCGCCTACATACCTCGCTCTGCTAATCCTGTTACCAGTGGCTGCTGCC
AGTGGCGATAAGTCGTGTCTTACCGGGTTGGACTCAAGACGATAGTTACCGGATAAGGCGCAGCGGTCGG
GCTGAACGGGGGGTTCGTGCACACAGCCCAGCTTGGAGCGAACGACCTACACCGAACTGAGATACCTACA
GCGTGAGCTATGAGAAAGCGCCACGCTTCCCGAAGGGAGAAAGGCGGACAGGTATCCGGTAAGCGGCAGG
GTCGGAACAGGAGAGCGCACGAGGGAGCTTCCAGGGGGAAACGCCTGGTATCTTTATAGTCCTGTCGGGT
TTCGCCACCTCTGACTTGAGCGTCGATTTTTGTGATGCTCGTCAGGGGGGCGGAGCCTATGGAAA
